Addgene plasmid #103382: LSB-hsa-miR-27a-5p
Purpose: Used to sense miRNA activity using fluorescence based tools. hsa-miR-27a-5p target in 3' UTR of of mKate. miRNA activity can be measured by the repression of mKate2 relative to EBFP2 fluorescent proteins . Plasmid is inherently unstable; please see Depositor Comments
Depositing lab: Ron Weiss. Depositing organization: Massachusetts Institute of Technology. Publication: A mixed antagonistic/synergistic miRNA repression model enables accurate predictions of multi-input miRNA sensor activity. Gam JJ, Babb J, Weiss R. Nat Commun. 2018 Jun 22;9(1):2430. doi: 10.1038/s41467-018-04575-0. PubMed 29934631.
Backbone
  Vector backbone: Low Sensor Backbone (LSB)
  Vector type: Mammalian Expression, Synthetic Biology
Growth in bacteria
  Bacterial resistance: Ampicillin and Kanamycin, 100 & 50 μg/mL
  Growth temperature: 30°C
  Growth strain: NEB Stable
  Copy number: High Copy
Gene/Insert
  Gene/Insert name: hsa-miR-27a-5p target
  Species: H. sapiens (human)
  Entrez Gene: MIR27A (a.k.a. MIR27, MIRN27A, mir-27a)
  Promoter: EF-1a
  Cloning method: Gibson Cloning
Terms and licenses: Academic/Nonprofit Terms; Industry Terms: Not Available to Industry
Depositor comments: Please note that this plasmid is inherently unstable due to a repeating poly A element. We recommend performing a diagnostic digest on multiple colonies upon receipt. The depositors would like to note the presence of several discrepancies between the depositor sequence and physical plasmid sequence. In particular, the sequences upstream and downstream of the puromycin coding region have 10 bp insertions which do not affect the ability to perform puromycin selection. The sequences for those regions within the physical plasmids are as follows: Upstream of Puro: GAATTCGACCGCCTGTCTCAAGGTGCCACC; Downstream of Puro: GCTTTGAGACTACGCGTGAATTCACTCCTC.
How to cite: LSB-hsa-miR-27a-5p was a gift from Ron Weiss (Addgene plasmid # 103382 ; http://n2t.net/addgene:103382 ; RRID:Addgene_103382)
