[The description below was written by a language model from this plasmid's Addgene catalogue record and pLannotate feature annotations shown in this document.]
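Description:
LSB-hsa-miR-27a-5p is a mammalian expression, synthetic-biology plasmid of about 11 kb built on the Low Sensor Backbone (LSB). It acts as a two-colour fluorescent sensor of microRNA activity. It replicates in E. coli from a high-copy ColE1/pUC-type origin and carries both AmpR (β-lactamase) and KanR (aminoglycoside phosphotransferase), so it is selected on ampicillin plus kanamycin. A puromycin N-acetyltransferase coding sequence followed by a rabbit β-globin poly(A) signal allows puromycin selection in mammalian cells, although no promoter for this cassette is annotated in the feature table.

The payload consists of two parallel transcription units of near-identical design. Each has a human EF-1α core promoter with EF-1α intron A, a fluorescent protein coding sequence flanked by Gateway attB scars (attB4, attB1, attB2), and a β-globin fragment with its poly(A) signal. The first unit expresses the red protein mKate2 and, according to the record, carries the hsa-miR-27a-5p target in its 3' UTR. The target site is not annotated separately but presumably lies in the gap between attB2 and the β-globin sequence. The second unit expresses EBFP2 without a target and serves as an internal reference for delivery and expression. When miR-27a-5p is active in transfected cells, mKate2 is repressed while EBFP2 is unaffected, so the red-to-blue ratio reports miRNA activity in each cell.

The depositor notes that the repeated poly(A) elements make the plasmid inherently unstable and prone to recombination. The depositor also notes that the physical plasmid differs slightly from the deposited sequence, including short insertions flanking the puromycin coding region that do not impair selection.
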