Features (pLannotate 1.2.2; 28 found; start..end, strand, type, name):
     87..675     -  rep_origin     ori: high-copy-number ColE1/pMB1/pBR322/pUC origin of replication
    846..1706    -  CDS            AmpR: β-lactamase; bla; confers resistance to ampicillin, carbenicillin, and related antibiotics
   1707..1778    -  promoter       AmpR promoter: bla
   1857..2456    +  CDS            PuroR: puromycin N-acetyltransferase; pac from Streptomyces alboniger; confers resistance to puromycin
   2461..2541    +  CDS            HBB (fragment): HBB_PONPY - Experimental evidence at transcript level: Swiss-Prot protein existence level 2. Involved in oxygen transport from the lung to the various peripheral tissues. From Pongo pygmaeus (Bornean orangutan).
   2612..2667    +  polyA_signal   β-globin poly(A) signal: rabbit β-globin polyadenylation signal (Gil and Proudfoot, 1987)
   3646..3666    +  protein_bind   attB4: mutant version of attB; core recombination site for the Gateway® BP reaction BP Clonase™
   3734..3945    +  promoter       EF-1α core promoter: core promoter for human elongation factor EF-1α
   3946..4884    +  intron         EF-1α intron A: intron upstream of the start codon of human EF-1α
   4911..4931    +  protein_bind   attB1: mutant version of attB; core recombination site for the Gateway® BP reaction BP Clonase™
   4951..5646    +  CDS            mKate2: mKate2 is a basic (constitutively fluorescent) red fluorescent protein published in 2009, derived from Entacmaea quadricolor. It is reported to be a rapidly-maturing monomer with moderate acid sensitivity.
   5666..5690    -  protein_bind   attB2: mutant version of attB; recombination site for the Gateway® BP reaction BP Clonase™
   5834..5908    +  CDS            HBB (fragment): HBB_PONPY - Experimental evidence at transcript level: Swiss-Prot protein existence level 2. Involved in oxygen transport from the lung to the various peripheral tissues. From Pongo pygmaeus (Bornean orangutan).
   5979..6034    +  polyA_signal   β-globin poly(A) signal: rabbit β-globin polyadenylation signal (Gil and Proudfoot, 1987)
   6418..6443    +  misc_feature   SA: splice acceptor site
   7115..7135    +  protein_bind   attB4: mutant version of attB; core recombination site for the Gateway® BP reaction BP Clonase™
   7203..7414    +  promoter       EF-1α core promoter: core promoter for human elongation factor EF-1α
   7415..8353    +  intron         EF-1α intron A: intron upstream of the start codon of human EF-1α
   8380..8400    +  protein_bind   attB1: mutant version of attB; core recombination site for the Gateway® BP reaction BP Clonase™
   8411..9127    +  CDS            EBFP2: EBFP2 is a basic (constitutively fluorescent) blue fluorescent protein published in 2007, derived from Aequorea victoria. It is reported to be a rapidly-maturing monomer with moderate acid sensitivity.
   9135..9159    -  protein_bind   attB2: mutant version of attB; recombination site for the Gateway® BP reaction BP Clonase™
   9163..9243    +  CDS            HBB (fragment): HBB_PONPY - Experimental evidence at transcript level: Swiss-Prot protein existence level 2. Involved in oxygen transport from the lung to the various peripheral tissues. From Pongo pygmaeus (Bornean orangutan).
   9314..9369    +  polyA_signal   β-globin poly(A) signal: rabbit β-globin polyadenylation signal (Gil and Proudfoot, 1987)
   9752..9774    -  protein_bind   lac operator (fragment): The lac repressor binds to the lac operator to inhibit transcription in E. coli. This inhibition can be relieved by adding lactose or isopropyl-β-D-thiogalactopyranoside (IPTG). lac repressor encoded by lacI
   9778..9808    -  promoter       lac promoter: promoter for the E. coli lac operon
   9823..9844    -  protein_bind   CAP binding site: CAP binding activates transcription in the presence of cAMP. E. coli catabolite activator protein
   9857..9896    -  CDS            lacI (fragment): lac repressor; lacI; The lac repressor binds to the lac operator to inhibit transcription in E. coli. This inhibition can be relieved by adding lactose or isopropyl-β-D-thiogalactopyranoside (IPTG).
  10069..10878   +  CDS            KanR: aminoglycoside phosphotransferase; aph(3')-Ia; confers resistance to kanamycin in bacteria or G418 (Geneticin®) in eukaryotes
>Addgene plasmid #103382 | LSB-hsa-miR-27a-5p | depositor full sequence | sequence record 195813 | Full Sequence
AATTGAGGGGATAACGCAGGAAAGAACATGTGAGCAAAAGGCCAGCAAAAGGCCAGGAACCGTAAAAAGG
CCGCGTTGCTGGCGTTTTTCCATAGGCTCCGCCCCCCTGACGAGCATCACAAAAATCGACGCTCAAGTCA
GAGGTGGCGAAACCCGACAGGACTATAAAGATACCAGGCGTTTCCCCCTGGAAGCTCCCTCGTGCGCTCT
CCTGTTCCGACCCTGCCGCTTACCGGATACCTGTCCGCCTTTCTCCCTTCGGGAAGCGTGGCGCTTTCTC
ATAGCTCACGCTGTAGGTATCTCAGTTCGGTGTAGGTCGTTCGCTCCAAGCTGGGCTGTGTGCACGAACC
CCCCGTTCAGCCCGACCGCTGCGCCTTATCCGGTAACTATCGTCTTGAGTCCAACCCGGTAAGACACGAC
TTATCGCCACTGGCAGCAGCCACTGGTAACAGGATTAGCAGAGCGAGGTATGTAGGCGGTGCTACAGAGT
TCTTGAAGTGGTGGCCTAACTACGGCTACACTAGAAGAACAGTATTTGGTATCTGCGCTCTGCTGAAGCC
AGTTACCTTCGGAAAAAGAGTTGGTAGCTCTTGATCCGGCAAACAAACCACCGCTGGTAGCGGTGGTTTT
TTTGTTTGCAAGCAGCAGATTACGCGCAGAAAAAAAGGATCTCAAGAAGATCCTTTGATCTTTTCTACGG
GGTCTGACGCTCAGTGGAACGAAAACTCACGTTAAGGGATTTTGGTCATGAGATTATCAAAAAGGATCTT
CACCTAGATCCTTTTAAATTAAAAATGAAGTTTTAAATCAATCTAAAGTATATATGAGTAAACTTGGTCT
GACAGTTACCAATGCTTAATCAGTGAGGCACCTATCTCAGCGATCTGTCTATTTCGTTCATCCATAGTTG
CCTGACTCCCCGTCGTGTAGATAACTACGATACGGGAGGGCTTACCATCTGGCCCCAGTGCTGCAATGAT
ACCGCGAGAACCACGCTCACCGGCTCCAGATTTATCAGCAATAAACCAGCCAGCCGGAAGGGCCGAGCGC
AGAAGTGGTCCTGCAACTTTATCCGCCTCCATCCAGTCTATTAATTGTTGCCGGGAAGCTAGAGTAAGTA
GTTCGCCAGTTAATAGTTTGCGCAACGTTGTTGCCATTGCTACAGGCATCGTGGTGTCACGCTCGTCGTT
TGGTATGGCTTCATTCAGCTCCGGTTCCCAACGATCAAGGCGAGTTACATGATCCCCCATGTTGTGCAAA
AAAGCGGTTAGCTCCTTCGGTCCTCCGATCGTTGTCAGAAGTAAGTTGGCCGCAGTGTTATCACTCATGG
TTATGGCAGCACTGCATAATTCTCTTACTGTCATGCCATCCGTAAGATGCTTTTCTGTGACTGGTGAGTA
CTCAACCAAGTCATTCTGAGAATAGTGTATGCGGCGACCGAGTTGCTCTTGCCCGGCGTCAATACGGGAT
AATACCGCGCCACATAGCAGAACTTTAAAAGTGCTCATCATTGGAAAACGTTCTTCGGGGCGAAAACTCT
CAAGGATCTTACCGCTGTTGAGATCCAGTTCGATGTAACCCACTCGTGCACCCAACTGATCTTCAGCATC
TTTTACTTTCACCAGCGTTTCTGGGTGAGCAAAAACAGGAAGGCAAAATGCCGCAAAAAAGGGAATAAGG
GCGACACGGAAATGTTGAATACTCATACTCTTCCTTTTTCAATATTATTGAAGCATTTATCAGGGTTATT
GTCTCATGAGCGGATACATATTTGAATGTAGCTCCGAATTTCTCGAGGGCTTGTCGACGACGGCGGTCTC
CGTCGTCAGGATCATGAATTCGACCCGCCTGCCACCATGACCGAGTACAAGCCCACGGTGCGCCTCGCCA
CCCGCGACGACGTCCCCCGGGCCGTACGCACCCTCGCCGCCGCGTTCGCCGACTACCCCGCCACGCGCCA
CACCGTCGACCCGGACCGCCACATCGAGCGGGTCACCGAGCTGCAAGAACTCTTCCTCACGCGCGTCGGG
CTCGACATCGGCAAGGTGTGGGTCGCGGACGACGGCGCCGCGGTGGCGGTCTGGACCACGCCGGAGAGCG
TCGAAGCGGGGGCGGTGTTCGCCGAGATCGGCCCGCGCATGGCCGAGTTGAGCGGTTCCCGGCTGGCCGC
GCAGCAACAGATGGAAGGCCTCCTGGCGCCGCACCGGCCCAAGGAGCCCGCGTGGTTCCTGGCCACCGTC
GGCGTCTCGCCCGACCACCAGGGCAAGGGTCTGGGCAGCGCCGTCGTGCTCCCCGGAGTGGAGGCGGCCG
AGCGCGCCGGGGTGCCCGCCTTCCTGGAGACATCCGCGCCCCGCAACCTCCCCTTCTACGAGCGGCTCGG
CTTCACCGTCACCGCCGACGTCGAGGTGCCCGAAGGACCGCGCACCTGGTGCATGACCCGCAAGCCCGGT
GCCTGATACGCGTGAATTCACTCCTCAGGTGCAGGCTGCCTATCAGAAGGTGGTGGCTGGTGTGGCCAAT
GCCCTGGCTCACAAATACCACTGAGATCTTTTTCCCTCTGCCAAAAATTATGGGGACATCATGAAGCCCC
TTGAGCATCTGACTTCTGGCTAATAAAGGAAATTTATTTTCATTGCAATAGTGTGTTGGAATTTTTTGTG
TCTCTCACTCGGAAGGACATATGGGAGGGCAAATCATTTAAAACATCAGAATGAGTATTTGGTTTAGAGT
TTGGCAACATATGCCCATATGCTGGCTGCCATGAACAAAGGTTGGCTATAAAGAGGTCATCAGTATATGA
AACAGCCCCCTGCTGTCCATTCCTTATTCCATAGAAAAGCCTTGACTTGAGGTTAGATTTTTTTTATATT
TTGTTTTGTGTTATTTTTTTCTTTAACATCCCTAAAATTTTCCTTACATGTTTTACTAGCCAGATTTTTC
CTCCTCTCCTGACTACTCCCAGTCATAGCTGTCCCTCTTCTCTTATGGAGATCCCTCGACCTGCAGCCCA
AGCTTGAATTCTCTAGAATTACCCTGTTATCCCTATGCTTGGTTTACCGAGCTCTTATTGGTTTTCAAAC
TTCATTGACTGTGCCCAACGCGCCTGGGAGCTCACGGGGACAGCCCCCCCCCAAAGCCCCCAGGGATGTA
ATTACGTCCCTCCCCCGCTAGGGGGCAGCAGCGAGCCGCCCGGGGCTCCGCTCCGGTCCGGCGCTCCCCC
CGCATCCCCGAGCCGGCAGCGTGCGGGGACAGCCCGGGCACGGGGAAGGTGGCACGGGATCGCTTTCCTC
TGAACGCTTCTCGCTGCTCTTTGAGCCTGCAGACACCTGGGGGGATACGGGGAAAAAGCTAGGCTGAAAG
ACCGGTTCTTAGAATGACACGCGCCTGGGAGCTCACGGGGACAGCCCCCCCCCAAAGCCCCCAGGGATGT
AATTACGTCCCTCCCCCGCTAGGGGGCAGCAGCGAGCCGCCCGGGGCTCCGCTCCGGTCCGGCGCTCCCC
CCGCATCCCCGAGCCGGCAGCGTGCGGGGACAGCCCGGGCACGGGGAAGGTGGCACGGGATCGCTTTCCT
CTGAACGCTTCTCGCTGCTCTTTGAGCCTGCAGACACCTGGGGGGATACGGGGAAAAAGCTAACTTCTGA
GACGACAACTTTGTATAGAAAAGTTGGCTCCGAATTCGCCCTTGACAGCAGAGATCCAGTTTGGTTAATT
AATTGGCTCCGGTGCCCGTCAGTGGGCAGAGCGCACATCGCCCACAGTCCCCGAGAAGTTGTGGGGAGGG
GTCGGCAATTGAACCGGTGCCTAGAGAAGGTGGCGCGGGGTAAACTGGGAAAGTGATGTCGTGTACTGGC
TCCGCCTTTTTCCCGAGGGTGGGGGAGAACCGTATATAAGTGCAGTAGTCGCCGTGAACGTTCTTTTTCG
CAACGGGTTTGCCGCCAGAACACAGGTAAGTGCCGTGTGTGGTTCCCGCGGGCCTGGCCTCTTTACGGGT
TATGGCCCTTGCGTGCCTTGAATTACTTCCACCTGGCTGCAGTACGTGATTCTTGATCCCGAGCTTCGGG
TTGGAAGTGGGTGGGAGAGTTCGAGGCCTTGCGCTTAAGGAGCCCCTTCGCCTCGTGCTTGAGTTGAGGC
CTGGCCTGGGCGCTGGGGCCGCCGCGTGCGAATCTGGTGGCACCTTCGCGCCTGTCTCGCTGCTTTCGAT
AAGTCTCTAGCCATTTAAAATTTTTGATGACCTGCTGCGACGCTTTTTTTCTGGCAAGATAGTCTTGTAA
ATGCGGGCCAAGATCTGCACACTGGTATTTCGGTTTTTGGGGCCGCGGGCGGCGACGGGGCCCGTGCGTC
CCAGCGCACATGTTCGGCGAGGCGGGGCCTGCGAGCGCGGCCACCGAGAATCGGACGGGGGTAGTCTCAA
GCTGGCCGGCCTGCTCTGGTGCCTGGCCTCGCGCCGCCGTGTATCGCCCCGCCCTGGGCGGCAAGGCTGG
CCCGGTCGGCACCAGTTGCGTGAGCGGAAAGATGGCCGCTTCCCGGCCCTGCTGCAGGGAGCTCAAAATG
GAGGACGCGGCGCTCGGGAGAGCGGGCGGGTGAGTCACCCACACAAAGGAAAAGGGCCTTTCCGTCCTCA
GCCGTCGCTTCATGTGACTCCACGGAGTACCGGGCGCCGTCCAGGCACCTCGATTAGTTCTCGAGCTTTT
GGAGTACGTCGTCTTTAGGTTGGGGGGAGGGGTTTTATGCGATGGAGTTTCCCCACACTGAGTGGGTGGA
GACTGAAGTTAGGCCAGCTTGGCACTTGATGTAATTCTCCTTGGAATTTGCCCTTTTTGAGTTTGGATCT
TGGTTCATTCTCAAGCCTCAGACAGTGGTTCAAAGTTTTTTTCTTCCATTTCAGGTGTCGTGAGAAGGGC
GAATTCGACCCAAGTTTGTACAAAAAAGCAGGCTGGATCCAGGTGCCACCATGGTGAGCGAGCTGATTAA
GGAGAACATGCACATGAAGCTGTACATGGAGGGCACCGTGAACAACCACCACTTCAAGTGCACATCCGAG
GGCGAAGGCAAGCCCTACGAGGGCACCCAGACCATGAGAATCAAGGCGGTCGAGGGCGGCCCTCTCCCCT
TCGCCTTCGACATCCTGGCTACCAGCTTCATGTACGGCAGCAAAACCTTCATCAACCACACCCAGGGCAT
CCCCGACTTCTTTAAGCAGTCCTTCCCCGAGGGCTTCACATGGGAGAGAGTCACCACATACGAAGATGGG
GGCGTGCTGACCGCTACCCAGGACACCAGCCTCCAGGACGGCTGCCTCATCTACAACGTCAAGATCAGAG
GGGTGAACTTCCCATCCAACGGCCCTGTGATGCAGAAGAAAACACTCGGCTGGGAGGCCTCCACCGAGAC
ACTGTACCCCGCTGACGGCGGCCTGGAAGGCAGAGCCGACATGGCCCTGAAGCTCGTGGGCGGGGGCCAC
CTGATCTGCAACCTTAAGACCACATACAGATCCAAGAAACCCGCTAAGAACCTCAAGATGCCCGGCGTCT
ACTATGTGGACAGGAGACTGGAAAGAATCAAGGAGGCCGACAAAGAGACATACGTCGAGCAGCACGAGGT
GGCTGTGGCCAGATACTGCGACCTCCCTAGCAAACTGGGGCACAAACTTAATTGAGAATTCTACCACCCA
GCTTTCTTGTACAAAGTGGTACGTCTCAAGACCAGAGGTCTCTGCTTTGGTGGATTGCTCACAAGCAGCT
AAGCCCTTGCTCACAAGCAGCTAAGCCCTTGCTCACAAGCAGCTAAGCCCTTGCTCACAAGCAGCTAAGC
CCTCAACCAGAAGAGACCTGTGCTTCACTCCTCAGGTGCAGGCTGCCTATCAGAAGGTGGTGGCTGGTGT
GGCCAATGCCCTGGCTCACAAATACCACTGAGATCTTTTTCCCTCTGCCAAAAATTATGGGGACATCATG
AAGCCCCTTGAGCATCTGACTTCTGGCTAATAAAGGAAATTTATTTTCATTGCAATAGTGTGTTGGAATT
TTTTGTGTCTCTCACTCGGAAGGACATATGGGAGGGCAAATCATTTAAAACATCAGAATGAGTATTTGGT
TTAGAGTTTGGCAACATATGCCCATATGCTGGCTGCCATGAACAAAGGTTGGCTATAAAGAGGTCATCAG
TATATGAAACAGCCCCCTGCTGTCCATTCCTTATTCCATAGAAAAGCCTTGACTTGAGGTTAGATTTTTT
TTATATTTTGTTTTGTGTTATTTTTTTCTTTAACATCCCTAAAATTTTCCTTACATGTTTTACTAGCCAG
ATTTTTCCTCCTCTCCTGACTACTCCCAGTCATAGCTGTCCCTCTTCTCTTATGGAGATCCCGAGCGGTG
CGTTTTTATGCTTGTAGTATTGTATAATGTTTTTAAGATCCAAGCTTCTGACCTCTTCTCTTCCTCCCAC
AGGGCCTCGAGACAATTGCATCGATGGTACCAGTGAAAGTCTGCAATGAATTCGAGTTGGCGCGCCTGTC
ATTCTAAATCTCTCTTTCAGCCTAAAGCTTTTTCCCCGTATCCCCCCAGGTGTCTGCAGGCTCAAAGAGC
AGCGAGAAGCGTTCAGAGGAAAGCGATCCCGTGCCACCTTCCCCGTGCCCGGGCTGTCCCCGCACGCTGC
CGGCTCGGGGATGCGGGGGGAGCGCCGGACCGGAGCGGAGCCCCGGGCGGCTCGCTGCTGCCCCCTAGCG
GGGGAGGGACGTAATTACATCCCTGGGGGCTTTGGGAGGGGGCTGTCCCCGTGAGCTCCCAGGCGCGCCT
GTCATTCTAAATCTCTCTTTCAGCCTAAAGCTTTTTCCCCGTATCCCCCCAGGTGTCTGCAGGCTCAAAG
AGCAGCGAGAAGCGTTCAGAGGAAAGCGATCCCGTGCCACCTTCCCCGTGCCCGGGCTGTCCCCGCACGC
TGCCGGCTCGGGGATGCGGGGGGAGCGCCGGACCGGAGCGGAGCCCCGGGCGGCTCGCTGCTGCCCCCTA
GCGGGGGAGGGACGTAATTACATCCCTGGGGGCTTTGGGGGGGGGCTGTCCCCGTGAGCTCCCAGGCGCG
CCAACTCGGTACCGTATCGATGTCGACGTTAACGCTAGTGATATCAACTTTGTATAGAAAAGTTGGCTCC
GAATTCGCCCTTGACAGCAGAGATCCAGTTTGGTTAATTAATTGGCTCCGGTGCCCGTCAGTGGGCAGAG
CGCACATCGCCCACAGTCCCCGAGAAGTTGTGGGGAGGGGTCGGCAATTGAACCGGTGCCTAGAGAAGGT
GGCGCGGGGTAAACTGGGAAAGTGATGTCGTGTACTGGCTCCGCCTTTTTCCCGAGGGTGGGGGAGAACC
GTATATAAGTGCAGTAGTCGCCGTGAACGTTCTTTTTCGCAACGGGTTTGCCGCCAGAACACAGGTAAGT
GCCGTGTGTGGTTCCCGCGGGCCTGGCCTCTTTACGGGTTATGGCCCTTGCGTGCCTTGAATTACTTCCA
CCTGGCTGCAGTACGTGATTCTTGATCCCGAGCTTCGGGTTGGAAGTGGGTGGGAGAGTTCGAGGCCTTG
CGCTTAAGGAGCCCCTTCGCCTCGTGCTTGAGTTGAGGCCTGGCCTGGGCGCTGGGGCCGCCGCGTGCGA
ATCTGGTGGCACCTTCGCGCCTGTCTCGCTGCTTTCGATAAGTCTCTAGCCATTTAAAATTTTTGATGAC
CTGCTGCGACGCTTTTTTTCTGGCAAGATAGTCTTGTAAATGCGGGCCAAGATCTGCACACTGGTATTTC
GGTTTTTGGGGCCGCGGGCGGCGACGGGGCCCGTGCGTCCCAGCGCACATGTTCGGCGAGGCGGGGCCTG
CGAGCGCGGCCACCGAGAATCGGACGGGGGTAGTCTCAAGCTGGCCGGCCTGCTCTGGTGCCTGGCCTCG
CGCCGCCGTGTATCGCCCCGCCCTGGGCGGCAAGGCTGGCCCGGTCGGCACCAGTTGCGTGAGCGGAAAG
ATGGCCGCTTCCCGGCCCTGCTGCAGGGAGCTCAAAATGGAGGACGCGGCGCTCGGGAGAGCGGGCGGGT
GAGTCACCCACACAAAGGAAAAGGGCCTTTCCGTCCTCAGCCGTCGCTTCATGTGACTCCACGGAGTACC
GGGCGCCGTCCAGGCACCTCGATTAGTTCTCGAGCTTTTGGAGTACGTCGTCTTTAGGTTGGGGGGAGGG
GTTTTATGCGATGGAGTTTCCCCACACTGAGTGGGTGGAGACTGAAGTTAGGCCAGCTTGGCACTTGATG
TAATTCTCCTTGGAATTTGCCCTTTTTGAGTTTGGATCTTGGTTCATTCTCAAGCCTCAGACAGTGGTTC
AAAGTTTTTTTCTTCCATTTCAGGTGTCGTGAGAAGGGCGAATTCGACCCAAGTTTGTACAAAAAAGCAG
GCTCGCCACCATGGTGAGCAAGGGCGAGGAGCTGTTCACCGGGGTGGTGCCCATCCTGGTCGAGCTGGAC
GGCGACGTAAACGGCCACAAGTTCAGCGTGAGGGGCGAGGGCGAGGGCGATGCCACCAACGGCAAGCTGA
CCCTGAAGTTCATCTGCACCACCGGCAAGCTGCCCGTGCCCTGGCCCACCCTCGTGACCACCCTGAGCCA
CGGCGTGCAGTGCTTCGCCCGCTACCCCGACCACATGAAGCAGCACGACTTCTTCAAGTCCGCCATGCCC
GAAGGCTACGTCCAGGAGCGCACCATCTTCTTCAAGGACGACGGCACCTACAAGACCCGCGCCGAGGTGA
AGTTCGAGGGCGACACCCTAGTGAACCGCATCGAGCTGAAGGGCGTCGACTTCAAGGAGGACGGCAACAT
CCTGGGGCACAAGCTGGAGTACAACTTCAACAGCCACAACATCTATATCATGGCCGTCAAGCAGAAGAAC
GGCATCAAGGTGAACTTCAAGATCCGCCACAACGTGGAGGACGGCAGCGTGCAGCTCGCCGACCACTACC
AGCAGAACACCCCCATCGGCGACGGCCCCGTGCTGCTGCCCGACAGCCACTACCTGAGCACCCAGTCCGT
GCTGAGCAAAGACCCCAACGAGAAGCGCGATCACATGGTCCTGCTGGAGTTCCGCACCGCCGCCGGGATC
ACTCTCGGCATGGACGAGCTGTACAAGTAATACCACCCAGCTTTCTTGTACAAAGTGGTACGCGTGAATT
CACTCCTCAGGTGCAGGCTGCCTATCAGAAGGTGGTGGCTGGTGTGGCCAATGCCCTGGCTCACAAATAC
CACTGAGATCTTTTTCCCTCTGCCAAAAATTATGGGGACATCATGAAGCCCCTTGAGCATCTGACTTCTG
GCTAATAAAGGAAATTTATTTTCATTGCAATAGTGTGTTGGAATTTTTTGTGTCTCTCACTCGGAAGGAC
ATATGGGAGGGCAAATCATTTAAAACATCAGAATGAGTATTTGGTTTAGAGTTTGGCAACATATGCCCAT
ATGCTGGCTGCCATGAACAAAGGTTGGCTATAAAGAGGTCATCAGTATATGAAACAGCCCCCTGCTGTCC
ATTCCTTATTCCATAGAAAAGCCTTGACTTGAGGTTAGATTTTTTTTATATTTTGTTTTGTGTTATTTTT
TTCTTTAACATCCCTAAAATTTTCCTTACATGTTTTACTAGCCAGATTTTTCCTCCTCTCCTGACTACTC
CCAGTCATAGCTGTCCCTCTTCTCTTATGGAGATCCCTCGACCTGCAGCCCAAGCTTGGCGTAATCATGG
TCATAGCTGTTTCCTGTGTGAAATTGTTATCCGCTCACAATTCCACACAACATACGAGCCGGAAGCATAA
AGTGTAAAGCCTGGGGTGCCTAATGAGTGAGCTAACTCACATTAATTGCGTTGCGCTCACTGCCCGCTTT
CCAGTCGGGAAACCTGTCGTGCCAGCGGATCGACAGTACTAAGCTTGGTCTAATACCCAATCTCTCGTCT
TATCCAGATGTTTTATACGCCTCTGGCCCGTGTCTCAAAATCTCTGATGTTACATTGCACAAGATAAAAT
AATATCATCATGAACAATAAAACTGTCTGCTTACATAAACAGTAATACAAGGGGTGTTATGAGCCATATT
CAACGGGAAACGTCGAGGCCGCGATTAAATTCCAACATGGATGCTGATTTATATGGGTATAAATGGGCTC
GCGATAATGTCGGGCAATCAGGTGCGACAATCTATCGCTTGTATGGGAAGCCCGATGCGCCAGAGTTGTT
TCTGAAACATGGCAAAGGTAGCGTTGCCAATGATGTTACAGATGAGATGGTCAGACTAAACTGGCTGACG
GAATTTATGCCTCTTCCGACCATCAAGCATTTTATCCGTACTCCTGATGATGCATGGTTACTCACCACTG
CGATCCCCGGAAAAACAGCATTCCAGGTATTAGAAGAATATCCTGATTCAGGTGAAAATATTGTTGATGC
GCTGGCAGTGTTCCTGCGCCGGTTGCATTCGATTCCTGTTTGTAATTGTCCTTTTAACAGCGATCGCGTA
TTTCGTCTCGCTCAGGCGCAATCACGAATGAATAACGGTTTGGTTGATGCGAGTGATTTTGATGACGAGC
GTAATGGCTGGCCTGTTGAACAAGTCTGGAAAGAAATGCATAAACTTTTGCCATTCTCACCGGATTCAGT
CGTCACTCATGGTGATTTCTCACTTGATAACCTTATTTTTGACGAGGGGAAATTAATAGGTTGTATTGAT
GTTGGACGAGTCGGAATCGCAGACCGATACCAGGATCTTGCCATCCTATGGAACTGCCTCGGTGAGTTTT
CTCCTTCATTACAGAAACGGCTTTTTCAAAAATATGGTATTGATAATCCTGATATGAATAAATTGCAGTT
TCATTTGATGCTCGATGAGTTTTTCTAATCAGAATTGGTTAATTGGTTGTAACACTGGCAGAGCATTACG
CTGACTTGACGGGACGGCGCAAGCTCATGACCAAAATCCCTTAACGTGAGTTACGCGTCGTTCCACTGAG
CGTCAGAGGTATCACTAGTATTACAGAGGTAAGTTATAACAGTCGCCTAACCC
