>Addgene plasmid #103382 | LSB-hsa-miR-27a-5p | depositor partial sequence | sequence record 195814 | hsa-miR-27a-5p target
TGCTCACAAGCAGCTAAGCCCT
