>Addgene plasmid #103382 | LSB-hsa-miR-27a-5p | addgene partial sequence | sequence record 229648 | mKate2-F 5'-ACCCGCTAAGAACCTCAAGA-3'
ATCAAGGAGGCCGACAAAGAGACATACGTCGAGCAGCACGAGGTGGCTGTGGCCAGATACTGCGACCTCC
CTAGCAAACTGGGGCACAAACTTAATTGAGAATTCTACCACCCAGCTTTCTTGTACAAAGTGGTACGTCT
CAAGACCAGAGGTCTCTGCTTTGGTGGATTGCTCACAAGCAGCTAAGCCCTTGCTCACAAGCAGCTAAGC
CCTTGCTCACAAGCAGCTAAGCCCTTGCTCACAAGCAGCTAAGCCCTCAACCAGAAGAGACCTGTGCTTC
ACTCCTCAGGTGCAGGCTGCCTATCAGAAGGTGGTGGCTGGTGTGGCCAATGCCCTGGCTCACAAATACC
ACTGAGATCTTTTTCCCTCTGCCAAAAATTATGGGGACATCATGAAGCCCCTTGAGCATCTGACTTCTGG
CTAATAAAGGAAATTTATTTTCATTGCAATAGTGTGTTGGAATTTTTTGTGTCTCTCACTCGGAAGGACA
TATGGGAGGGCAAATCATTTAAAACATCAGAATGAGTATTTGGTTTAGAGTTTGGCAACATATGCCCATA
TGCTGGCTGCCATGAACAAAGGTTGGCTATAAAGAGGTCATCAGTATATGAAACAGCCCCCTGCTGTCCA
TTCCTTATTCCATAGAAAAGCCTTGACTTGAGGTTAGATTTTTTTTATATTTTGTTTTGTGTTATTTTTT
TCTTTAACATCCCTAAAATTTTCCTTACATGTTTTACTAGCCAGATTTTTCCTCCTCTCCTGACTACTCC
CAGTCATAGCTGTCCCTCTTCTCTTATGGAGATCCCGAGCGGTGCGTTTTTATGCTTGTAGTATTGTATA
